>Addgene plasmid #14036 | CS2 human OAZ | addgene partial sequence | sequence record 21489 | SP6 5'-ATTTAGGTGACACTATAG-3'
ATCCCATCGATTCGAATTCGTCGACAGGCCAATCTGGCCGCGGCCGCAAGGCCTCTCGAGGACATGGAGG
ATGAATCAATTTACACCTGCGATCACTGTCAGCAGGACTTCGAGTCTCTGGCAGACCTGACGGACCACCG
GGCCCACCGCTGTCCTGGAGATGGTGATGACGACCCACAACTCTCCTGGGTGGCCTCGTCTCCCTCCAGC
AAGGATGTTGCGTCACCCACGCAGATGATCGGAGATGGTTGTGACCTCGGCCTCGGCGAGGAGGAAGGGG
GCACGGGCCTGCCATACCCTTGCCAGTTCTGCGACAAGTCCTTCATCCGCTTGAGCTACTTGAAGAGGCA
CGAGCAGATCCACAGCGACAAGCTGCCGTTCAAGTGCACCTACTGCAGCCGCCTCTTCAAGCACAAGAGG
AGCCGCGACCGGCACATCAAGCTGCATACGGGCGACAAGAAGTATCACTGCCACGAGTGCGAGGCAGCCT
TCTCCCGCAGCGACCACCTCAAGATCCACCTGAAGACCCACAGCTCCAGCAAGCCCTTCAAGTGCACTGT
GTGCAAGCGCGGCTTCTCCTCCACCAGCTCGCTGCAGAGCCACATGCAGGCCCACAAAAAGAACAAGGAG
CATCTGGCCAAGTCGGAGAAGGAAGCCAAGAAGGACGACTTCATGTGCGACTACTGCGAGGACACCTTCA
GCCAGACGGAGGAGCTGGAGAAGCACGTGCT
