[The description below was written by a language model from this plasmid's Addgene catalogue record.]
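Description:
CS2 human OAZ is an expression plasmid built on the pCS2 backbone (about 4.1 kb without insert), a multipurpose vector listed for use in Xenopus, mammalian, avian and zebrafish systems. It is maintained in E. coli as a high-copy plasmid under ampicillin selection. The record includes no feature table and does not state the promoter or other regulatory elements. pCS2-family vectors generally drive expression from a CMV-derived promoter with an SV40 polyadenylation signal. They also carry an SP6 promoter upstream of the cloning site that allows in vitro transcription of capped mRNA for embryo injection. The listing of SP6 as the 5′ sequencing primer fits that layout.

The insert is a full-length human OAZ cDNA, the gene now designated ZNF423, which encodes a multi-zinc-finger protein. It is cloned between XhoI at the 5′ end and XbaI at the 3′ end, and both sites are retained. According to the depositor's notes, the starting material was a cDNA clone lacking the first 18 codons. An EST clone covering the amino-terminal end was sequenced, and the complete open reading frame was then reconstructed by fusing synthetic oligonucleotides encoding those 18 amino acids to the truncated clone. No epitope tag, reporter or eukaryotic selection marker is recorded.

The associated study examined how OAZ uses distinct DNA-binding and protein-binding zinc fingers in separate BMP-Smad and Olf signaling pathways. The plasmid therefore probably serves to express untagged human OAZ in transfected cells or embryos for functional studies of that kind.
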