Addgene plasmid #14036: CS2 human OAZ
Depositing lab: Joan Massague. Depositing organization: Memorial Sloan-Kettering Cancer Center. Publication: OAZ uses distinct DNA- and protein-binding zinc fingers in separate BMP-Smad and Olf signaling pathways. Hata A, Seoane J, Lagna G, Montalvo E, Hemmati-Brivanlou A, Massague J. Cell. 2000 Jan 21. 100(2):229-40. 10.1016/S0092-8674(00)81561-5 PubMed 10660046.
Backbone
  Vector backbone: pCS2
  Backbone size w/o insert (bp): 4100
  Vector type: xenopus/mammalian/avian/zebrafish
Growth in bacteria
  Bacterial resistance: Ampicillin, 100 μg/mL
  Growth temperature: 37°C
  Growth strain: DH5alpha
  Copy number: High Copy
Gene/Insert
  Gene/Insert name: OAZ
  Species: H. sapiens (human)
  Entrez Gene: ZNF423 (a.k.a. Ebfaz, JBTS19, NPHP14, OAZ, Roaz, ZFP423, Zfp104, hOAZ)
  Cloning method: Restriction Enzyme; 5′ cloning site XhoI (not destroyed); 3′ cloning site XbaI (not destroyed)
  Sequencing primers: 5′ SP6; 3′ EBV rev
Terms and licenses: Academic/Nonprofit Terms; Industry Terms: Not Available to Industry
Depositor comments: A human OAZ cDNA missing the first 18 codons (KIAA0760) was obtained from the Kazusa DNA Research Institute. A clone containing the amino-terminal end of human OAZ cDNA (ATCC Clone No. 2019478) was obtained from the EST database and sequenced. Full-length cDNA encoding human OAZ was constructed by fusing synthesized oligonucleotides encoding the first 18 amino acids to the KIAA0760 clone.
How to cite: CS2 human OAZ was a gift from Joan Massague (Addgene plasmid # 14036 ; http://n2t.net/addgene:14036 ; RRID:Addgene_14036)
